>Addgene plasmid #103972 | pEB1-mTurquoise | addgene full sequence | sequence record 200301 | Addgene NGS Result
TTCACCACAGCTAACACCACGTCGTCCCTATCTGCTGCCCTAGGTCTATGAGTGGTTGCTGGATAACTTT
ACGGGCATGCATAAGGCTCGTATGATATATTCAGGGAGACCACAACGGTTTCCCTCTACAAATAATTTTG
TTTAACTTTTCTAGATTTAAGAAGGAGATATACATATGAGTAAAGGAGAAGAACTTTTCACTGGAGTTGT
CCCAATTCTTGTTGAATTAGATGGTGATGTTAATGGGCACAAATTTTCTGTCAGTGGAGAGGGTGAAGGT
GATGCAACATACGGAAAACTTACCCTTAAATTTATTTGCACTACTGGAAAACTACCTGTTCCATGGCCAA
CACTTGTCACTACTCTCTCTTGGGGTGTTCAATGCTTTGCAAGATACCCAGATCATATGAAACAGCATGA
CTTTTTCAAGAGTGCCATGCCCGAAGGTTATGTACAGGAAAGAACTATATTTTTCAAAGATGACGGGAAC
TACAAGACACGTGCTGAAGTCAAGTTTGAAGGTGATACCCTTGTTAATAGAATCGAGTTAAAAGGTATTG
ATTTTAAAGAAGATGGAAACATTCTTGGACACAAATTGGAATACAACTACATCTCAGACAATGTATACAT
CACGGCAGACAAACAAAAGAATGGAATCAAAGCTAACTTCAAAATTAGACACAACATTGAAGATGGAGGC
GTTCAACTAGCAGACCATTATCAACAAAATACTCCAATTGGCGATGGCCCTGTCCTTTTACCAGACAACC
ATTACCTGTCCACACAATCTAAGCTTTCGAAAGATCCCAACGAAAAGAGAGACCACATGGTCCTTCTTGA
GTTTGTAACAGCTGCTGGGATTACACATGGCATGGATGAACTATACAAATAAATGTCCAGACCTGCAGGC
ATGCAAGCTCTAGAGGCATCAAATAAAACGAAAGGCTCAGTCGAAAGACTGGGCCTTTCGTTTTATCTGT
TGTTTGTCGGTGAACGCTCTCCTGAGTAGGACAAATCCGCCGCCCTAGACCTAGGGTACGGGTTTTGCTG
CCCGCAAACGGGCTGTTCTGGTGTTGCTAGTTTGTTATCAGAATCGCAGATCCGGCTTCAGCCGGTTTGC
CGGCTGAAAGCGCTATTTCTTCCAGAATTGCCATGATTTTTTCCCCACGGGAGGCGTCACTGGCTCCCGT
GTTGTCGGCAGCTTTGATTCGATAAGCAGCATCGCCTGTTTCAGGCTGTCTATGTGTGACTGTTGAGCTG
TAACAAGTTGTCTCAGGTGTTCAATTTCATGTTCTAGTTGCTTTGTTTTACTGGTTTCACCTGTTCTATT
AGGTGTTACATGCTGTTCATCTGTTACATTGTCGATCTGTTCATGGTGAACAGCTTTGAATGCACCAAAA
ACTCGTAAAAGCTCTGATGTATCTATCTTTTTTACACCGTTTTCATCTGTGCATATGGACAGTTTTCCCT
TTGATATGTAACGGTGAACAGTTGTTCTACTTTTGTTTGTTAGTCTTGATGCTTCACTGATAGATACAAG
AGCCATAAGAACCTCAGATCCTTCCGTATTTAGCCAGTATGTTCTCTAGTGTGGTTCGTTGTTTTTGCGT
GAGCCATGAGAACGAACCATTGAGATCATACTTACTTTGCATGTCACTCAAAAATTTTGCCTCAAAACTG
GTGAGCTGAATTTTTGCAGTTAAAGCATCGTGTAGTGTTTTTCTTAGTCCGTTATGTAGGTAGGAATCTG
ATGTAATGGTTGTTGGTATTTTGTCACCATTCATTTTTATCTGGTTGTTCTCAAGTTCGGTTACGAGATC
CATTTGTCTATCTAGTTCAACTTGGAAAATCAACGTATCAGTCGGGCGGCCTCGCTTATCAACCACCAAT
TTCATATTGCTGTAAGTGTTTAAATCTTTACTTATTGGTTTCAAAACCCATTGGTTAAGCCTTTTAAACT
CATGGTAGTTATTTTCAAGCATTAACATGAACTTAAATTCATCAAGGCTAATCTCTATATTTGCCTTGTG
AGTTTTCTTTTGTGTTAGTTCTTTTAATAACCACTCATAAATCCTCATAGAGTATTTGTTTTCAAAAGAC
TTAACATGTTCCAGATTATATTTTATGAATTTTTTTAACTGGAAAAGATAAGGCAATATCTCTTCACTAA
AAACTAATTCTAATTTTTCGCTTGAGAACTTGGCATAGTTTGTCCACTGGAAAATCTCAAAGCCTTTAAC
CAAAGGATTCCTGATTTCCACAGTTCTCGTCATCAGCTCTCTGGTTGCTTTAGCTAATACACCATAAGCA
TTTTCCCTACTGATGTTCATCATCTGAGCGTATTGGTTATAAGTGAACGATACCGTCCGTTCTTTCCTTG
TAGGGTTTTCAATCGTGGGGTTGAGTAGTGCCACACAGCATAAAATTAGCTTGGTTTCATGCTCCGTTAA
GTCATAGCGACTAATCGCTAGTTCATTTGCTTTGAAAACAACTAATTCAGACATACATCTCAATTGGTCT
AGGTGATTTTAATCACTATACCAATTGAGATGGGCTAGTCAATGATAATTACTAGTCCTTTTCCTTTGAG
TTGTGGGTATCTGTAAATTCTGCTAGACCTTTGCTGGAAAACTTGTAAATTCTGCTAGACCCTCTGTAAA
TTCCGCTAGACCTTTGTGTGTTTTTTTTGTTTATATTCAAGTGGTTATAATTTATAGAATAAAGAAAGAA
TAAAAAAAGATAAAAAGAATAGATCCCAGCCCTGTGTATAACTCACTACTTTAGTCAGTTCCGCAGTATT
ACAAAAGGATGTCGCAAACGCTGTTTGCTCCTCTACAAAACAGACCTTAAAACCCTAAAGGCTTAAGTAG
CACCCTCGCAAGCTCGGGCAAATCGCTGAATATTCCTTTTGTCTCCGACCATCAGGCACCTGAGTCGCTG
TCTTTTTCGTGACATTCAGTTCGCTGCGCTCACGGCTCTGGCAGTGAATGGGGGTAAATGGCACTACAGG
CGCCTTTTATGGATTCATGCAAGGAAACTACCCATAATACAAGAAAAGCCCGTCACGGGCTTCTCAGGGC
GTTTTATGGCGGGTCTGCTATGTGGTGCTATCTGACTTTTTGCTGTTCAGCAGTTCCTGCCCTCTGATTT
TCCAGTCTGACCACTTCGGATTATCCCGTGACAGGTCATTCAGACTGGCTAATGCACCCAGTAAGGCAGC
GGTATCATCAACAGGCTTACCCGTCTTACTGTCCCTAGTGCTTGGATTCTCACCAATAAAAAACGCCCGG
CGGCAACCGAGCGTTCTGAACAAATCCAGATGGAGTTCTGAGGTCATTACTGGATCTATCAACAGGAGTC
CAAGCGAGCTCTCGAACCCCAGAGTCCCGCTCAGAAGAACTCGTCAAGAAGGCGATAGAAGGCGATGCGC
TGCGAATCGGGAGCGGCGATACCGTAAAGCACGAGGAAGCGGTCAGCCCATTCGCCGCCAAGCTCTTCAG
CAATATCACGGGTAGCCAACGCTATGTCCTGATAGCGGTCCGCCACACCCAGCCGGCCACAGTCGATGAA
TCCAGAAAAGCGGCCATTTTCCACCATGATATTCGGCAAGCAGGCATCGCCATGGGTCACGACGAGATCC
TCGCCGTCGGGCATGCGCGCCTTGAGCCTGGCGAACAGTTCGGCTGGCGCGAGCCCCTGATGCTCTTCGT
CCAGATCATCCTGATCGACAAGACCGGCTTCCATCCGAGTACGTGCTCGCTCGATGCGATGTTTCGCTTG
GTGGTCGAATGGGCAGGTAGCCGGATCAAGCGTATGCAGCCGCCGCATTGCATCAGCCATGATGGATACT
TTCTCGGCAGGAGCAAGGTGAGATGACAGGAGATCCTGCCCCGGCACTTCGCCCAATAGCAGCCAGTCCC
TTCCCGCTTCAGTGACAACGTCGAGCACAGCTGCGCAAGGAACGCCCGTCGTGGCCAGCCACGATAGCCG
CGCTGCCTCGTCCTGCAGTTCATTCAGGGCACCGGACAGGTCGGTCTTGACAAAAAGAACCGGGCGCCCC
TGCGCTGACAGCCGGAACACGGCGGCATCAGAGCAGCCGATTGTCTGTTGTGCCCAGTCATAGCCGAATA
GCCTCTCCACCCAAGCGGCCGGAGAACCTGCGTGCAATCCATCTTGTTCAATCATGCGAAACGATCCTCA
TCCTGTCTCTTGATCAGATCTTGATCCCCTGCGCCATCAGATCCTTGGCGGCAAGAAAGCCATCCAGTTT
ACTTTGCAGGGCTTCCCAACCTTACCAGAGGGCGCCCCAGCTGGCAATTCCGACGTCTAAGAAACCATTA
TTATCATGACATTAACCTATAAAAATAGGCGTATCACGAGGCCCTTTCGTC
Features (pLannotate 1.2.2; 8 found; start..end, strand, type, name):
    179..889     +  CDS            mTurquoise: mTurquoise is a basic (constitutively fluorescent) cyan fluorescent protein published in 2010, derived from Aequorea victoria. It has low acid sensitivity.
    900..919     +  misc_feature   MCS (fragment): pUC18/19 multiple cloning site
    930..1016    +  terminator     rrnB T1 terminator: Escherichia coli rrnB; transcription terminator T1 from the E. coli rrnB gene
   1554..2504    -  CDS            Rep101: RepA protein needed for replication with the pSC101 origin; rep101
   2552..2774    -  rep_origin     pSC101 ori: low-copy replication origin that requires the Rep101 protein
   3266..3360    -  terminator     lambda t0 terminator: transcription terminator from phage lambda
   3394..4185    -  CDS            neo: KKA2_KLEPN - Also known as kan, nptII. Experimental evidence at protein level: Swiss-Prot protein existence level 1. Resistance to kanamycin, neomycin, paromomycin, ribostamycin, butirosin and gentamicin B. From Klebsiella pneumoniae.
   4217..4336    -  CDS            tnpA (fragment): TN5P_ECOLX - Also known as tnp. Experimental evidence at protein level: Swiss-Prot protein existence level 1. Mediates transposition of transposon Tn5 by a 'cut and paste' mechanism. First, the monomeric transposase binds the 19 bp inverted DNA repeats flanking the transposon. Then, dimerization of the DNA- bound transposase creates a synaptic DNA complex. After nicking of the first DNA strand, excision of the transposon proceeds through a series of intermediates. The transposase then mediates the insertion of the transposon at a new site by strand transfer. The activity of the wild- type tran
