[The description below was written by a language model from this plasmid's Addgene catalogue record and pLannotate feature annotations shown in this document.]
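Description:
pEB1-mTurquoise is a low-copy bacterial expression plasmid of 4,391 bp that constitutively produces the cyan fluorescent protein mTurquoise in Escherichia coli. Its pEB1 backbone derives from pUA66, modified by inserting the constitutive proC promoter and replacing the original insert with the fluorescent protein of interest by Gibson assembly. Replication relies on the pSC101 origin together with the plasmid-encoded Rep101 (RepA) initiator protein, a pairing that keeps copy number low. Selection is by kanamycin through a neo/nptII aminoglycoside phosphotransferase gene, which is followed by the lambda t0 terminator. A short Tn5 transposase fragment annotated next to the resistance gene is most likely a non-functional remnant of the transposon from which the marker was taken. The record lists the wild-type E. coli strain MG1655 as the host.

The payload is a 717 bp mTurquoise coding sequence, followed by a fragment of a pUC-type multiple cloning site and the rrnB T1 transcription terminator. The proC promoter is stated in the catalogue entry but was not picked up by the automated annotation; it presumably occupies the unannotated region upstream of the coding sequence. According to the depositor, the protein is encoded with the original wild-type GFP nucleotide sequence, changed only where mTurquoise-specific mutations occur (F64L, Y66W, S72A, N146I, H148D, M153T, V163A, S175G, A206K). This design keeps the coding context comparable across the related plasmids in the collection. The plasmid was made for a systematic study of fluorescent protein maturation times in living cells, and it serves as a source of steady, low-level mTurquoise expression in bacteria.
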