Addgene plasmid #103972: pEB1-mTurquoise
Purpose: Plasmid encoding mTurquoise
Depositing lab: Philippe Cluzel. Depositing organization: Harvard University. Publication: Systematic characterization of maturation time of fluorescent proteins in living cells. Balleza E, Kim JM, Cluzel P. Nat Methods. 2018 Jan;15(1):47-51. doi: 10.1038/nmeth.4509. Epub 2017 Nov 20. PubMed 29320486.
Backbone
  Vector backbone: pEB1
  Backbone size w/o insert (bp): 3674
  Total vector size (bp): 4391
  Modifications to backbone: Derived from pUA66. Inserted constitutive promoter proC. Replaced original insert with FP of interest.
  Vector type: Bacterial Expression ; Low copy
Growth in bacteria
  Bacterial resistance: Kanamycin, 50 μg/mL
  Growth temperature: 37°C
  Growth strain: MG1655
  Copy number: Low Copy
Gene/Insert
  Gene/Insert name: mTurquoise
  Species: Synthetic
  Insert size (bp): 717
  Mutation: Mutations relative to wild-type GFP (F64L, Y66W, S72A, N146I, H148D, M153T, V163A, S175G, A206K)
  Promoter: proC
  Cloning method: Gibson Cloning
  Sequencing primers: 5′ GCGTATCACGAGGCCCTTTC; 3′ AAAGGGAAAACTGTCCATATGCAC
Terms and licenses: Academic/Nonprofit Terms; Industry Terms: Not Available to Industry
Depositor comments: This FP derives from wtGFP. In this plasmid, the FP is coded with the original wtGFP nucleotide coding sequence except where mutations specific to the FP occur (see map). Please see "Notes On Plasmids In This Collection" document for further details and references.
How to cite: pEB1-mTurquoise was a gift from Philippe Cluzel (Addgene plasmid # 103972 ; http://n2t.net/addgene:103972 ; RRID:Addgene_103972)
